>Addgene plasmid #64668 | pMCS-rybozyme-IRES-CAS9 | depositor full sequence | sequence record 108759 | pMCS-rybozyme-IRES-CAS9 sequence 8235 bps
ATTATTGAAGCATTTATCAGGGTTATTGTCTCATGAGCGGATACATATTTGAATGTATTTAGAAAAATAA
ACAAATAGGGGTTCCGCGCACATTTCCCCGAAAAGTGCCACCTGGGTCGACGACGTCACCGGTGTACAGC
TAGCGCGGCCGCGTATACCCGCGGGCATGCTCTAGAGCCTCTGCTAACCATGTTCATGCCTTCTTCTTTT
TCCTACAGCTCCTGGGCAACGTGCTGGTTATTGTGCTGTCTCATCATTTTGGCAAAGAATTCGATTCCGG
AGAGACGGGATCCCGTCTCTGTTTTAGAGCTAGAAATAGCAAGTTAAAATAAGGCTAGTCCGTTATCAAC
TTGAAAAAGTGGCACCGAGTCGGTGCTTTTGGCCGGCATGGTCCCAGCCTCCTCGCTGGCGCCGGCTGGG
CAACATGCTTCGGCATGGCGAATGGGACAATCACTAGTGAATTCACTCCTCAGGTGCAGGCTGCCTATCA
GAAGGTGGTGGCTGGTGTGGCCAATGCCCTGGCTCACAAATACCACTGAGATCCGCCCCTCTCCCTCCCC
CCCCCCTAACGTTACTGGCCGAAGCCGCTTGGAATAAGGCCGGTGTGCGTTTGTCTATATGTTATTTTCC
ACCATATTGCCGTCTTTTGGCAATGTGAGGGCCCGGAAACCTGGCCCTGTCTTCTTGACGAGCATTCCTA
GGGGTCTTTCCCCTCTCGCCAAAGGAATGCAAGGTCTGTTGAATGTCGTGAAGGAAGCAGTTCCTCTGGA
AGCTTCTTGAAGACAAACAACGTCTGTAGCGACCCTTTGCAGGCAGCGGAACCCCCCACCTGGCGACAGG
TGCCTCTGCGGCCAAAAGCCACGTGTATAAGATACACCTGCAAAGGCGGCACAACCCCAGTGCCACGTTG
TGAGTTGGATAGTTGTGGAAAGAGTCAAATGGCTCTCCTCAAGCGTATTCAACAAGGGGCTGAAGGATGC
CCAGAAGGTACCCCATTGTATGGGATCTGATCTGGGGCCTCGGTACACATGCTTTACATGTGTTTAGTCG
AGGTTAAAAAAACGTCTAGGCCCCCCGAACCACGGGGACGTGGTTTTCCTTTGAAAAACACGATGATAAT
ATGGCCACAACCATGGATTACAAGGATGACGACGATAAGATCATGGCCCCAAAGAAGAAGCGGAAGGTCG
GTATCCACGGAGTCCCAGCAGCCGACAAGAAGTACTCCATTGGGCTCGATATCGGCACAAACAGCGTCGG
CTGGGCCGTCATTACGGACGAGTACAAGGTGCCGAGCAAAAAATTCAAAGTTCTGGGCAATACCGATCGC
CACAGCATAAAGAAGAACCTCATTGGCGCCCTCCTGTTCGACTCCGGGGAGACCGCCGAAGCCACGCGGC
TCAAAAGAACAGCACGGCGCAGATATACCCGCAGAAAGAATCGGATCTGCTACCTGCAGGAGATCTTTAG
TAATGAGATGGCTAAGGTGGATGACTCTTTCTTCCATAGGCTGGAGGAGTCCTTTTTGGTGGAGGAGGAT
AAAAAGCACGAGCGCCACCCAATCTTTGGCAATATCGTGGACGAGGTGGCGTACCATGAAAAGTACCCAA
CCATATATCATCTGAGGAAGAAGCTTGTAGACAGTACTGATAAGGCTGACTTGCGGTTGATCTATCTCGC
GCTGGCGCATATGATCAAATTTCGGGGACACTTCCTCATCGAGGGGGACCTGAACCCAGACAACAGCGAT
GTCGACAAACTCTTTATCCAACTGGTTCAGACTTACAATCAGCTTTTCGAAGAGAACCCGATCAACGCAT
CCGGAGTTGACGCCAAAGCAATCCTGAGCGCTAGGCTGTCCAAATCCCGGCGGCTCGAAAACCTCATCGC
ACAGCTCCCTGGGGAGAAGAAGAACGGCCTGTTTGGTAATCTTATCGCCCTGTCACTCGGGCTGACCCCC
AACTTTAAATCTAACTTCGACCTGGCCGAAGATGCCAAGCTTCAACTGAGCAAAGACACCTACGATGATG
ATCTCGACAATCTGCTGGCCCAGATCGGCGACCAGTACGCAGACCTTTTTTTGGCGGCAAAGAACCTGTC
AGACGCCATTCTGCTGAGTGATATTCTGCGAGTGAACACGGAGATCACCAAAGCTCCGCTGAGCGCTAGT
ATGATCAAGCGCTATGATGAGCACCACCAAGACTTGACTTTGCTGAAGGCCCTTGTCAGACAGCAACTGC
CTGAGAAGTACAAGGAAATTTTCTTCGATCAGTCTAAAAATGGCTACGCCGGATACATTGACGGCGGAGC
AAGCCAGGAGGAATTTTACAAATTTATTAAGCCCATCTTGGAAAAAATGGACGGCACCGAGGAGCTGCTG
GTAAAGCTTAACAGAGAAGATCTGTTGCGCAAACAGCGCACTTTCGACAATGGAAGCATCCCCCACCAGA
TTCACCTGGGCGAACTGCACGCTATCCTCAGGCGGCAAGAGGATTTCTACCCCTTTTTGAAAGATAACAG
GGAAAAGATTGAGAAAATCCTCACATTTCGGATACCCTACTATGTAGGCCCCCTCGCCCGGGGAAATTCC
AGATTCGCGTGGATGACTCGCAAATCAGAAGAGACCATCACTCCCTGGAACTTCGAGGAAGTCGTGGATA
AGGGGGCCTCTGCCCAGTCCTTCATCGAAAGGATGACTAACTTTGATAAAAATCTGCCTAACGAAAAGGT
GCTTCCTAAACACTCTCTGCTGTACGAGTACTTCACAGTTTATAACGAGCTCACCAAGGTCAAATACGTC
ACAGAAGGGATGAGAAAGCCAGCATTCCTGTCTGGAGAGCAGAAGAAAGCTATCGTGGACCTCCTCTTCA
AGACGAACCGGAAAGTTACCGTGAAACAGCTCAAAGAAGACTATTTCAAAAAGATTGAATGTTTCGACTC
TGTTGAAATCAGCGGAGTGGAGGATCGCTTCAACGCATCCCTGGGAACGTATCACGATCTCCTGAAAATC
ATTAAAGACAAGGACTTCCTGGACAATGAGGAGAACGAGGACATTCTTGAGGACATTGTCCTCACCCTTA
CGTTGTTTGAAGATAGGGAGATGATTGAAGAACGCTTGAAAACTTACGCTCATCTCTTCGACGACAAAGT
CATGAAACAGCTCAAGAGGCGCCGATATACAGGATGGGGGCGGCTGTCAAGAAAACTGATCAATGGGATC
CGAGACAAGCAGAGTGGAAAGACAATCCTGGATTTTCTTAAGTCCGATGGATTTGCCAACCGGAACTTCA
TGCAGTTGATCCATGATGACTCTCTCACCTTTAAGGAGGACATCCAGAAAGCACAAGTTTCTGGCCAGGG
GGACAGTCTTCACGAGCACATCGCTAATCTTGCAGGTAGCCCAGCTATCAAAAAGGGAATACTGCAGACC
GTTAAGGTCGTGGATGAACTCGTCAAAGTAATGGGAAGGCATAAGCCCGAGAATATCGTTATCGAGATGG
CCCGAGAGAACCAAACTACCCAGAAGGGACAGAAGAACAGTAGGGAAAGGATGAAGAGGATTGAAGAGGG
TATAAAAGAACTGGGGTCCCAAATCCTTAAGGAACACCCAGTTGAAAACACCCAGCTTCAGAATGAGAAG
CTCTACCTGTACTACCTGCAGAACGGCAGGGACATGTACGTGGATCAGGAACTGGACATCAATCGGCTCT
CCGACTACGACGTGGATCATATCGTGCCCCAGTCTTTTCTCAAAGATGATTCTATTGATAATAAAGTGTT
GACAAGATCCGATAAAAATAGAGGGAAGAGTGATAACGTCCCCTCAGAAGAAGTTGTCAAGAAAATGAAA
AATTATTGGCGGCAGCTGCTGAACGCCAAACTGATCACACAACGGAAGTTCGATAATCTGACTAAGGCTG
AACGAGGTGGCCTGTCTGAGTTGGATAAAGCCGGCTTCATCAAAAGGCAGCTTGTTGAGACACGCCAGAT
CACCAAGCACGTGGCCCAAATTCTCGATTCACGCATGAACACCAAGTACGATGAAAATGACAAACTGATT
CGAGAGGTGAAAGTTATTACTCTGAAGTCTAAGCTGGTCTCAGATTTCAGAAAGGACTTTCAGTTTTATA
AGGTGAGAGAGATCAACAATTACCACCATGCGCATGATGCCTACCTGAATGCAGTGGTAGGCACTGCACT
TATCAAAAAATATCCCAAGCTTGAATCTGAATTTGTTTACGGAGACTATAAAGTGTACGATGTTAGGAAA
ATGATCGCAAAGTCTGAGCAGGAAATAGGCAAGGCCACCGCTAAGTACTTCTTTTACAGCAATATTATGA
ATTTTTTCAAGACCGAGATTACACTGGCCAATGGAGAGATTCGGAAGCGACCACTTATCGAAACAAACGG
AGAAACAGGAGAAATCGTGTGGGACAAGGGTAGGGATTTCGCGACAGTCCGGAAGGTCCTGTCCATGCCG
CAGGTGAACATCGTTAAAAAGACCGAAGTACAGACCGGAGGCTTCTCCAAGGAAAGTATCCTCCCGAAAA
GGAACAGCGACAAGCTGATCGCACGCAAAAAAGATTGGGACCCCAAGAAATACGGCGGATTCGATTCTCC
TACAGTCGCTTACAGTGTACTGGTTGTGGCCAAAGTGGAGAAAGGGAAGTCTAAAAAACTCAAAAGCGTC
AAGGAACTGCTGGGCATCACAATCATGGAGCGATCAAGCTTCGAAAAAAACCCCATCGACTTTCTCGAGG
CGAAAGGATATAAAGAGGTCAAAAAAGACCTCATCATTAAGCTTCCCAAGTACTCTCTCTTTGAGCTTGA
AAACGGCCGGAAACGAATGCTCGCTAGTGCGGGCGAGCTGCAGAAAGGTAACGAGCTGGCACTGCCCTCT
AAATACGTTAATTTCTTGTATCTGGCCAGCCACTATGAAAAGCTCAAAGGGTCTCCCGAAGATAATGAGC
AGAAGCAGCTGTTCGTGGAACAACACAAACACTACCTTGATGAGATCATCGAGCAAATAAGCGAATTCTC
CAAAAGAGTGATCCTCGCCGACGCTAACCTCGATAAGGTGCTTTCTGCTTACAATAAGCACAGGGATAAG
CCCATCAGGGAGCAGGCAGAAAACATTATCCACTTGTTTACTCTGACCAACTTGGGCGCGCCTGCAGCCT
TCAAGTACTTCGACACCACCATAGACAGAAAGCGGTACACCTCTACAAAGGAGGTCCTGGACGCCACACT
GATTCATCAGTCAATTACGGGGCTCTATGAAACAAGAATCGACCTCTCTCAGCTCGGTGGAGACAGCAGG
GCTGACCCCAAGAAGAAGAGGAAGGTGTGAATCGATGGTACAAGTAAGGATCTTTTTCCCTCTGCCAAAA
ATTATGGGGACATCATGAAGCCCCTTGAGCATCTGACTTCTGGCTAATAAAGGAAATTTATTTTCATTGC
AATAGTGTGTTGGAATTTTTTGTGTCTCTCACTCGGAAGGACATATGGGAGGGCAAATCATTTAAAACAT
CAGAATGAGTATTTGGTTTAGAGTTTGGCAACATATGCCCATATGCTGGCTGCCATGAACAAAGGTTGGC
TATAAAGAGGTCATCAGTATATGAAACAGCCCCCTGCTGTCCATTCCTTATTCCATAGAAAAGCCTTGAC
TTGAGGTTAGATTTTTTTTATATTTTGTTTTGTGTTATTTTTTTCTTTAACATCCCTAAAATTTTCCTTA
CATGTTTTACTAGCCAGATTTTTCCTCCTCTCCTGACTACTCCCAGTCATAGCTGTCCCTCTTCTCTTAT
GGAGATCCCTCGACCTGCAGCCCAAGCTTGGCGTAATCATGGTCATAGCTGTTTCCTGTGTGAAATTGTT
ATCCGCTCACAATTCCACACAACATACGAGCCGGAAGCATAAAGTGTAAAGCCTGGGGTGCCTAATGAGT
GAGCTAACTCACATTAATTGCGTTGCGCTCACTGCCCGCTTTCCAGTCGGGAAACCTGTCGTGCCAGCGG
ATCCGCATCTCAATTAGTCAGCAACCATAGTCCCGCCCCTAACTCCGCCCATCCCGCCCCTAACTCCGCC
CAGTTCCGCCCATTCTCCGCCCCATGGCTGACTAATTTTTTTTATTTATGCAGAGGCCGAGGCCGCCTCG
GCCTCTGAGCTATTCCAGAAGTAGTGAGGAGGCTTTTTTGGAGGCCTAGGCTTTTGCAAAAAGCTAACTT
GTTTATTGCAGCTTATAATGGTTACAAATAAAGCAATAGCATCACAAATTTCACAAATAAAGCATTTTTT
TCACTGCATTCTAGTTGTGGTTTGTCCAAACTCATCAATGTATCTTATCATGTCTGGATCCGCTGCATTA
ATGAATCGGCCAACGCGCGGGGAGAGGCGGTTTGCGTATTGGGCGCTCTTCCGCTTCCTCGCTCACTGAC
TCGCTGCGCTCGGTCGTTCGGCTGCGGCGAGCGGTATCAGCTCACTCAAAGGCGGTAATACGGTTATCCA
CAGAATCAGGGGATAACGCAGGAAAGAACATGTGAGCAAAAGGCCAGCAAAAGGCCAGGAACCGTAAAAA
GGCCGCGTTGCTGGCGTTTTTCCATAGGCTCCGCCCCCCTGACGAGCATCACAAAAATCGACGCTCAAGT
CAGAGGTGGCGAAACCCGACAGGACTATAAAGATACCAGGCGTTTCCCCCTGGAAGCTCCCTCGTGCGCT
CTCCTGTTCCGACCCTGCCGCTTACCGGATACCTGTCCGCCTTTCTCCCTTCGGGAAGCGTGGCGCTTTC
TCATAGCTCACGCTGTAGGTATCTCAGTTCGGTGTAGGTCGTTCGCTCCAAGCTGGGCTGTGTGCACGAA
CCCCCCGTTCAGCCCGACCGCTGCGCCTTATCCGGTAACTATCGTCTTGAGTCCAACCCGGTAAGACACG
ACTTATCGCCACTGGCAGCAGCCACTGGTAACAGGATTAGCAGAGCGAGGTATGTAGGCGGTGCTACAGA
GTTCTTGAAGTGGTGGCCTAACTACGGCTACACTAGAAGAACAGTATTTGGTATCTGCGCTCTGCTGAAG
CCAGTTACCTTCGGAAAAAGAGTTGGTAGCTCTTGATCCGGCAAACAAACCACCGCTGGTAGCGGTGGTT
TTTTTGTTTGCAAGCAGCAGATTACGCGCAGAAAAAAAGGATCTCAAGAAGATCCTTTGATCTTTTCTAC
GGGGTCTGACGCTCAGTGGAACGAAAACTCACGTTAAGGGATTTTGGTCATGAGATTATCAAAAAGGATC
TTCACCTAGATCCTTTTAAATTAAAAATGAAGTTTTAAATCAATCTAAAGTATATATGAGTAAACTTGGT
CTGACAGTTACCAATGCTTAATCAGTGAGGCACCTATCTCAGCGATCTGTCTATTTCGTTCATCCATAGT
TGCCTGACTCCCCGTCGTGTAGATAACTACGATACGGGAGGGCTTACCATCTGGCCCCAGTGCTGCAATG
ATACCGCGAGACCCACGCTCACCGGCTCCAGATTTATCAGCAATAAACCAGCCAGCCGGAAGGGCCGAGC
GCAGAAGTGGTCCTGCAACTTTATCCGCCTCCATCCAGTCTATTAATTGTTGCCGGGAAGCTAGAGTAAG
TAGTTCGCCAGTTAATAGTTTGCGCAACGTTGTTGCCATTGCTACAGGCATCGTGGTGTCACGCTCGTCG
TTTGGTATGGCTTCATTCAGCTCCGGTTCCCAACGATCAAGGCGAGTTACATGATCCCCCATGTTGTGCA
AAAAAGCGGTTAGCTCCTTCGGTCCTCCGATCGTTGTCAGAAGTAAGTTGGCCGCAGTGTTATCACTCAT
GGTTATGGCAGCACTGCATAATTCTCTTACTGTCATGCCATCCGTAAGATGCTTTTCTGTGACTGGTGAG
TACTCAACCAAGTCATTCTGAGAATAGTGTATGCGGCGACCGAGTTGCTCTTGCCCGGCGTCAATACGGG
ATAATACCGCGCCACATAGCAGAACTTTAAAAGTGCTCATCATTGGAAAACGTTCTTCGGGGCGAAAACT
CTCAAGGATCTTACCGCTGTTGAGATCCAGTTCGATGTAACCCACTCGTGCACCCAACTGATCTTCAGCA
TCTTTTACTTTCACCAGCGTTTCTGGGTGAGCAAAAACAGGAAGGCAAAATGCCGCAAAAAAGGGAATAA
GGGCGACACGGAAATGTTGAATACTCATACTCTTCCTTTTTCAAT
Features (pLannotate 1.2.2; 18 found; start..end, strand, type, name):
    178..218     +  intron         β-globin intron (fragment): intron from rabbit β-globin gene
    301..376     +  misc_RNA       gRNA scaffold: guide RNA scaffold for the Streptococcus pyogenes CRISPR/Cas9 system
    459..536     +  CDS            HBB (fragment): HBB_PONPY - Experimental evidence at transcript level: Swiss-Prot protein existence level 2. Involved in oxygen transport from the lung to the various peripheral tissues. From Pongo pygmaeus (Bornean orangutan).
    546..1132    +  misc_feature   IRES2: internal ribosome entry site (IRES) of the encephalomyocarditis virus (EMCV)
   1136..1162    +  CDS            3xFLAG (fragment): three tandem FLAG® epitope tags
   1214..5314    +  CDS            Cas9: Cas9 (Csn1) endonuclease from the Streptococcus pyogenes Type II CRISPR/Cas system generates RNA-guided double strand breaks in DNA
   5436..5491    +  polyA_signal   β-globin poly(A) signal: rabbit β-globin polyadenylation signal (Gil and Proudfoot, 1987)
   5876..5892    -  protein_bind   lac operator: The lac repressor binds to the lac operator to inhibit transcription in E. coli. This inhibition can be relieved by adding lactose or isopropyl-β-D-thiogalactopyranoside (IPTG). lac repressor encoded by lacI
   5900..5930    -  promoter       lac promoter: promoter for the E. coli lac operon
   5945..5966    -  protein_bind   CAP binding site: CAP binding activates transcription in the presence of cAMP. E. coli catabolite activator protein
   5979..6018    -  CDS            lacI (fragment): lac repressor; lacI; The lac repressor binds to the lac operator to inhibit transcription in E. coli. This inhibition can be relieved by adding lactose or isopropyl-β-D-thiogalactopyranoside (IPTG).
   6025..6047    +  promoter       SV40 promoter (fragment): SV40 enhancer and early promoter
   6071..6206    +  rep_origin     SV40 ori: SV40 origin of replication
   6226..6360    +  polyA_signal   SV40 poly(A) signal: SV40 polyadenylation signal
   6362..6416    -  CDS            lacI (fragment): lac repressor; lacI; The lac repressor binds to the lac operator to inhibit transcription in E. coli. This inhibition can be relieved by adding lactose or isopropyl-β-D-thiogalactopyranoside (IPTG).
   6599..7187    -  rep_origin     ori: high-copy-number ColE1/pMB1/pBR322/pUC origin of replication
   7358..8218    -  CDS            AmpR: β-lactamase; bla; confers resistance to ampicillin, carbenicillin, and related antibiotics
   8219..88      -  promoter       AmpR promoter (across the origin): bla
