[The description below was written by a language model from this plasmid's Addgene catalogue record and pLannotate feature annotations shown in this document.]
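Description:
pMCS-rybozyme-IRES-CAS9 is an 8.2 kb mammalian expression and CRISPR plasmid built on a pCAGGS-derived backbone. It was designed as part of a mono-promoter system in which a guide RNA and Cas9 are carried on a single transcript. In bacteria it is maintained through a ColE1/pUC-type origin and selected with ampicillin via the β-lactamase gene. The catalogue lists it as low copy even though the annotated origin is of the high-copy type. The backbone also carries remnants of lac regulatory sequence, an SV40 origin of replication and an SV40 polyadenylation signal.

The payload reads in one direction. A small fragment of the rabbit β-globin intron, a remnant of the pCAGGS expression region, is followed by the multiple cloning site named in the record and then the Streptococcus pyogenes guide RNA scaffold. Next come a 68 bp hepatitis delta virus ribozyme, an EMCV IRES and a Flag-tagged, human codon-optimised Cas9 derived from the hCas9 plasmid, with the rabbit β-globin poly(A) signal at the end. The HDV ribozyme was not picked up by the automated annotation but lies between the scaffold and the IRES according to the catalogue.

The intended logic is that a promoter and target-specific spacer are cloned into the MCS upstream of the scaffold. Self-cleavage by the ribozyme then releases a guide RNA with a defined 3′ end, while the IRES allows cap-independent translation of Cas9 from the downstream portion of the RNA. No complete mammalian promoter is annotated upstream of the cassette, and the record does not state which promoter drives it. The short backbone size suggests the CAG promoter has largely been removed, so users would presumably supply their own promoter.
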