Addgene plasmid #64668: pMCS-rybozyme-IRES-CAS9
Purpose: Plasmid encoding multiple cloning site, rybozyme and IRES-CAS9.
Depositing lab: Wataru Fujii. Depositing organization: The University of Tokyo. Publication: Development of a mono-promoter-driven CRISPR/Cas9 system in mammalian cells. Yoshioka S, Fujii W, Ogawa T, Sugiura K, Naito K. Sci Rep. 2015 Dec 16;5:18341. doi: 10.1038/srep18341. PubMed 26669567.
Backbone
  Vector backbone: pCAGGS
  Backbone size w/o insert (bp): 2988
  Total vector size (bp): 8235
  Vector type: Mammalian Expression, CRISPR
Growth in bacteria
  Bacterial resistance: Ampicillin, 100 μg/mL
  Growth temperature: 37°C
  Growth strain: DH5alpha
  Copy number: Low Copy
Gene/Insert 1
  Gene/Insert name: CAS9
  Species: Synthetic
  Insert size (bp): 4188
  Tag / fusion protein: Internal ribosome entry site (N terminal on backbone); Flag (N terminal on insert)
  Cloning method: Unknown
  Sequencing primers: 5′ GAAGCCGCTTGGAATAAGGC; 3′ ATTTTTGGCAGAGGGAAAAAG
Gene/Insert 2
  Gene/Insert name: HDV ribozyme
  Species: Hepatitis delta virus
  Insert size (bp): 68
  Tag / fusion protein: guide RNA scahold sequence (N terminal on insert)
  Cloning method: Unknown
  Sequencing primers: 5′ GCACATTTCCCCGAAAAGTG; 3′ GGCTTCGGCCAGTAACGTTAG
Resource information
  A portion of this plasmid was derived from a plasmid made by: The human codon-optimized hCas9 insert in this vector was amplified from plasmid hCas9 (George Church; Addgene #41815).
Terms and licenses: Academic/Nonprofit Terms; Industry Terms: Not Available to Industry
How to cite: pMCS-rybozyme-IRES-CAS9 was a gift from Wataru Fujii (Addgene plasmid # 64668 ; http://n2t.net/addgene:64668 ; RRID:Addgene_64668)
