>Addgene plasmid #64668 | pMCS-rybozyme-IRES-CAS9 | addgene partial sequence | sequence record 116600 | Bglob-pA-R 5'-ttttggcagagggaaaaaga-3'
CTCTTCTTCTTGGGGTCAGCCCTGCTGTCTCCACCGAGCTGAGAGAGGTCGATTCTTGTTTCATAGAGCC
CCGTAATTGACTGATGAATCAGTGTGGCGTCCAGGACCTCCTTTGTAGAGGTGTACCGCTTTCTGTCTAT
GGTGGTGTCGAAGTACTTGAAGGCTGCAGGCGCGCCCAAGTTGGTCAGAGTAAACAAGTGGATAATGTTT
TCTGCCTGCTCCCTGATGGGCTTATCCCTGTGCTTATTGTAAGCAGAAAGCACCTTATCGAGGTTAGCGT
CGGCGAGGATCACTCTTTTGGAGAATTCGCTTATTTGCTCGATGATCTCATCAAGGTAGTGTTTGTGTTG
TTCCACGAACAGCTGCTTCTGCTCATTATCTTCGGGAGACCCTTTGAGCTTTTCATAGTGGCTGGCCAGA
TACAAGAAATTAACGTATTTAGAGGGCAGTGCCAGCTCGTTACCTTTCTGCAGCTCGCCCGCACTAGCGA
GCATTCGTTTCCGGCCGTTTTCAAGCTCAAAGAGAGAGTACTTGGGAAGCTTAATGATGAGGTCTTTTTT
GACCTCTTTATATCCTTTCGCCTCGAGAAAGTCGATGGGGTTTTTTTCGAAGCTTGATCGCTCCATGATT
GTGATGCCCAGCAGTTCCTTGACGCTTTTGAGTTTTTTAGACTTCCCTTTCTCCACTTTGGCCACAACCA
GTACACTGTAAGCGACTGTAGGAGAATCGAATCCGCCGTATTTCTTGGGGTCCCAATCTTTTTTGCGTGC
GATCAGCTTGTCGCTGTTCCTTTTCGGGAGGATACTTTCCTTGGAGAAGCCTCCGGTCTGTACTTCGGTC
TTT
