>Addgene plasmid #64668 | pMCS-rybozyme-IRES-CAS9 | addgene partial sequence | sequence record 116868 | pCAG-F 5'-GCAACGTGCTGGTTATTGTG-3'
GGGATCCCGTCTCTGTTTTAGAGCTAGAAATAGCAAGTTAAAATAAGGCTAGTCCGTTATCAACTTGAAA
AAGTGGCACCGAGTCGGTGCTTTTGGCCGGCATGGTCCCAGCCTCCTCGCTGGCGCCGGCTGGGCAACAT
GCTTCGGCATGGCGAATGGGACAATCACTAGTGAATTCACTCCTCAGGTGCAGGCTGCCTATCAGAAGGT
GGTGGCTGGTGTGGCCAATGCCCTGGCTCACAAATACCACTGAGATCCGCCCCTCTCCCTCCCCCCCCCC
TAACGTTACTGGCCGAAGCCGCTTGGAATAAGGCCGGTGTGCGTTTGTCTATATGTTATTTTCCACCATA
TTGCCGTCTTTTGGCAATGTGAGGGCCCGGAAACCTGGCCCTGTCTTCTTGACGAGCATTCCTAGGGGTC
TTTCCCCTCTCGCCAAAGGAATGCAAGGTCTGTTGAATGTCGTGAAGGAAGCAGTTCCTCTGGAAGCTTC
TTGAAGACAAACAACGTCTGTAGCGACCCTTTGCAGGCAGCGGAACCCCCCACCTGGCGACAGGTGCCTC
TGCGGCCAAAAGCCACGTGTATAA
